Addgene plasmid #193092: FUW-mTurquoise
Purpose: constitutive expression of mTurquoise in mammalian cells
Depositing lab: Filipe Pereira. Depositing organization: Center for Neuroscience and Cell Biology, University of Coimbra. Publication: GATA2 mitotic bookmarking is required for definitive haematopoiesis. Silverio-Alves R, Kurochkin I, Rydstrom A, Vazquez Echegaray C, Haider J, Nicholls M, Rode C, Thelaus L, Lindgren AY, Ferreira AG, Brandao R, Larsson J, de Bruijn MFTR, Martin-Gonzalez J, Pereira CF. Nat Commun. 2023 Aug 14;14(1):4645. doi: 10.1038/s41467-023-40391-x. PubMed 37580379.
Backbone
  Vector backbone: FUW
  Vector type: Mammalian Expression, Lentiviral
Growth in bacteria
  Bacterial resistance: Ampicillin, 100 μg/mL
  Growth temperature: 37°C
  Growth strain: NEB Stable
  Copy number: High Copy
Gene/Insert
  Gene/Insert name: mTurquoise
  Promoter: Ubc
  Cloning method: Ligation Independent Cloning
  Sequencing primers: 5′ TGAAGCTCCGGTTTTGAACT
Terms and licenses: Academic/Nonprofit Terms; Industry Terms: Not Available to Industry
How to cite: FUW-mTurquoise was a gift from Filipe Pereira (Addgene plasmid # 193092 ; http://n2t.net/addgene:193092 ; RRID:Addgene_193092)
