[The description below was written by a language model from this plasmid's Addgene catalogue record and pLannotate feature annotations shown in this document.]
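Description:
FUW-mTurquoise is a lentiviral transfer plasmid built on the FUW backbone for constitutive expression of the cyan fluorescent protein mTurquoise in mammalian cells. It is maintained in bacteria through a high-copy ColE1/pUC-type origin and selected with ampicillin via the β-lactamase gene and its native promoter. A fragment of the pBR322 bom region is also annotated.

The viral portion follows the usual HIV-1-derived layout. A CMV enhancer/promoter sits directly upstream of a truncated 5' LTR, so that full-length genomic RNA can be transcribed in packaging cells from this hybrid promoter. This is followed by the Ψ packaging signal with an adjoining gag fragment, the Rev response element for Rev-dependent nuclear export of the unspliced genome, and the cPPT/CTS, which improves nuclear import and transduction. The expression cassette consists of the human ubiquitin C (UbC) promoter driving a mammalian codon-optimised mTurquoise coding sequence, an enhanced monomeric CFP variant. It is followed by a short multiple-cloning-site remnant and a WPRE that boosts transcript stability and expression. Downstream lie a nef-derived fragment, a second truncated LTR element (labelled by the annotation tool as a 5' LTR but occupying the 3' LTR position) and a bovine growth hormone polyadenylation signal. No mammalian drug-selection marker is annotated, so transduced cells would be identified by fluorescence.

The construct can be used for transient transfection or, with separately supplied packaging and envelope functions, to produce lentiviral particles for stable cyan labelling of target cells. It would also suit use as a fluorescent-protein-only control, although the record states no purpose beyond constitutive expression.
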