Features (pLannotate 1.2.2; 19 found; start..end, strand, type, name):
     20..72      -  misc_feature   bom (fragment): basis of mobility region from pBR322
    227..606     +  enhancer       CMV enhancer: human cytomegalovirus immediate early enhancer
    607..806     +  promoter       CMV promoter: human cytomegalovirus (CMV) immediate early promoter
    824..1004    +  LTR            5' LTR (truncated): truncated 5' long terminal repeat (LTR) from HIV-1
   1051..1176    +  misc_feature   HIV-1 Ψ: packaging signal of human immunodeficiency virus type 1
   1160..1523    +  CDS            HIV-1 gag (fragment): gag protein from human immunodeficiency virus 1; gag
   1669..1902    +  misc_feature   RRE: The Rev response element (RRE) of HIV-1 allows for Rev-dependent mRNA export from the nucleus to the cytoplasm.
   2279..2379    +  CDS            Rev (fragment): human immunodeficiency virus 1 (HIV-1) Rev protein; rev; enhances nuclear export of unspliced and incompletely spliced viral mRNAs
   2429..2546    +  misc_feature   cPPT/CTS: central polypurine tract and central termination sequence of HIV-1
   2611..3822    +  promoter       UbC promoter: human ubiquitin C promoter
   3843..4562    +  CDS            mTurquoise: enhanced monomeric variant of CFP (Goedhart et al., 2010) mammalian codon-optimized
   4569..4591    +  misc_feature   MCS (fragment): pBluescript multiple cloning site
   4591..5179    +  misc_feature   WPRE: woodchuck hepatitis virus posttranscriptional regulatory element
   5116..5697    +  CDS            nef (fragment): NEF_HV1H2 - Experimental evidence at protein level: Swiss-Prot protein existence level 1. Extracellular Nef protein targets CD4(+) T-lymphocytes for apoptosis by interacting with CXCR4 surface receptors. From Human immunodeficiency virus type 1 group M subtype B (isolate HXB2) (HIV-1).
   5704..5884    +  LTR            5' LTR (truncated): truncated 5' long terminal repeat (LTR) from HIV-1
   5916..6027    +  polyA_signal   bGH poly(A) signal: bovine growth hormone polyadenylation signal
   6173..6761    -  rep_origin     ori: high-copy-number ColE1/pMB1/pBR322/pUC origin of replication
   6932..7792    -  CDS            AmpR: β-lactamase; bla; confers resistance to ampicillin, carbenicillin, and related antibiotics
   7793..7897    -  promoter       AmpR promoter: bla
>Addgene plasmid #193092 | FUW-mTurquoise | addgene full sequence | sequence record 382201 | Addgene NGS Result
GGGAGATCTCCCGATCCCCTATGGTGCACTCTCAGTACAATCTGCTCTGATGCCGCATAGTTAAGCCAGT
ATCTGCTCCCTGCTTGTGTGTTGGAGGTCGCTGAGTAGTGCGCGAGCAAAATTTAAGCTACAACAAGGCA
AGGCTTGACCGACAATTGCATGAAGAATCTGCTTAGGGTTAGGCGTTTTGCGCTGCTTCGCGATGTACGG
GCCAGATATACGCGTTGACATTGATTATTGACTAGTTATTAATAGTAATCAATTACGGGGTCATTAGTTC
ATAGCCCATATATGGAGTTCCGCGTTACATAACTTACGGTAAATGGCCCGCCTGGCTGACCGCCCAACGA
CCCCCGCCCATTGACGTCAATAATGACGTATGTTCCCATAGTAACGCCAATAGGGACTTTCCATTGACGT
CAATGGGTGGAGTATTTACGGTAAACTGCCCACTTGGCAGTACATCAAGTGTATCATATGCCAAGTACGC
CCCCTATTGACGTCAATGACGGTAAATGGCCCGCCTGGCATTATGCCCAGTACATGACCTTATGGGACTT
TCCTACTTGGCAGTACATCTACGTATTAGTCATCGCTATTACCATGGTGATGCGGTTTTGGCAGTACATC
AATGGGCGTGGATAGCGGTTTGACTCACGGGGATTTCCAAGTCTCCACCCCATTGACGTCAATGGGAGTT
TGTTTTGGCACCAAAATCAACGGGACTTTCCAAAATGTCGTAACAACTCCGCCCCATTGACGCAAATGGG
CGGTAGGCGTGTACGGTGGGAGGTCTATATAAGCAGCGCGTTTTGCCTGTACTGGGTCTCTCTGGTTAGA
CCAGATCTGAGCCTGGGAGCTCTCTGGCTAACTAGGGAACCCACTGCTTAAGCCTCAATAAAGCTTGCCT
TGAGTGCTTCAAGTAGTGTGTGCCCGTCTGTTGTGTGACTCTGGTAACTAGAGATCCCTCAGACCCTTTT
AGTCAGTGTGGAAAATCTCTAGCAGTGGCGCCCGAACAGGGACTTGAAAGCGAAAGGGAAACCAGAGGAG
CTCTCTCGACGCAGGACTCGGCTTGCTGAAGCGCGCACGGCAAGAGGCGAGGGGCGGCGACTGGTGAGTA
CGCCAAAAATTTTGACTAGCGGAGGCTAGAAGGAGAGAGATGGGTGCGAGAGCGTCAGTATTAAGCGGGG
GAGAATTAGATCGCGATGGGAAAAAATTCGGTTAAGGCCAGGGGGAAAGAAAAAATATAAATTAAAACAT
ATAGTATGGGCAAGCAGGGAGCTAGAACGATTCGCAGTTAATCCTGGCCTGTTAGAAACATCAGAAGGCT
GTAGACAAATACTGGGACAGCTACAACCATCCCTTCAGACAGGATCAGAAGAACTTAGATCATTATATAA
TACAGTAGCAACCCTCTATTGTGTGCATCAAAGGATAGAGATAAAAGACACCAAGGAAGCTTTAGACAAG
ATAGAGGAAGAGCAAAACAAAAGTAAGACCACCGCACAGCAAGCGGCCGCTGATCTTCAGACCTGGAGGA
GGAGATATGAGGGACAATTGGAGAAGTGAATTATATAAATATAAAGTAGTAAAAATTGAACCATTAGGAG
TAGCACCCACCAAGGCAAAGAGAAGAGTGGTGCAGAGAGAAAAAAGAGCAGTGGGAATAGGAGCTTTGTT
CCTTGGGTTCTTGGGAGCAGCAGGAAGCACTATGGGCGCAGCGTCAATGACGCTGACGGTACAGGCCAGA
CAATTATTGTCTGGTATAGTGCAGCAGCAGAACAATTTGCTGAGGGCTATTGAGGCGCAACAGCATCTGT
TGCAACTCACAGTCTGGGGCATCAAGCAGCTCCAGGCAAGAATCCTGGCTGTGGAAAGATACCTAAAGGA
TCAACAGCTCCTGGGGATTTGGGGTTGCTCTGGAAAACTCATTTGCACCACTGCTGTGCCTTGGAATGCT
AGTTGGAGTAATAAATCTCTGGAACAGATTTGGAATCACACGACCTGGATGGAGTGGGACAGAGAAATTA
ACAATTACACAAGCTTAATACACTCCTTAATTGAAGAATCGCAAAACCAGCAAGAAAAGAATGAACAAGA
ATTATTGGAATTAGATAAATGGGCAAGTTTGTGGAATTGGTTTAACATAACAAATTGGCTGTGGTATATA
AAATTATTCATAATGATAGTAGGAGGCTTGGTAGGTTTAAGAATAGTTTTTGCTGTACTTTCTATAGTGA
ATAGAGTTAGGCAGGGATATTCACCATTATCGTTTCAGACCCACCTCCCAACCCCGAGGGGACCCGACAG
GCCCGAAGGAATAGAAGAAGAAGGTGGAGAGAGAGACAGAGACAGATCCATTCGATTAGTGAACGGATCG
GCACTGCGTGCGCCAATTCTGCAGACAAATGGCAGTATTCATCCACAATTTTAAAAGAAAAGGGGGGATT
GGGGGGTACAGTGCAGGGGAAAGAATAGTAGACATAATAGCAACAGACATACAAACTAAAGAATTACAAA
AACAAATTACAAAAATTCAAAATTTTCGGGTTTATTACAGGGACAGCAGAGATCCAGTTTGGTTAATTAA
CCCGTGTCGGCTCCAGATCTGGCCTCCGCGCCGGGTTTTGGCGCCTCCCGCGGGCGCCCCCCTCCTCACG
GCGAGCGCTGCCACGTCAGACGAAGGGCGCAGCGAGCGTCCTGATCCTTCCGCCCGGACGCTCAGGACAG
CGGCCCGCTGCTCATAAGACTCGGCCTTAGAACCCCAGTATCAGCAGAAGGACATTTTAGGACGGGACTT
GGGTGACTCTAGGGCACTGGTTTTCTTTCCAGAGAGCGGAACAGGCGAGGAAAAGTAGTCCCTTCTCGGC
GATTCTGCGGAGGGATCTCCGTGGGGCGGTGAACGCCGATGATTATATAAGGACGCGCCGGGTGTGGCAC
AGCTAGTTCCGTCGCAGCCGGGATTTGGGTCGCGGTTCTTGTTTGTGGATCGCTGTGATCGTCACTTGGT
GAGTAGCGGGCTGCTGGGCTGGCCGGGGCTTTCGTGGCCGCCGGGCCGCTCGGTGGGACGGAAGCGTGTG
GAGAGACCGCCAAGGGCTGTAGTCTGGGTCCGCGAGCAAGGTTGCCCTGAACTGGGGGTTGGGGGGAGCG
CAGCAAAATGGCGGCTGTTCCCGAGTCTTGAATGGAAGACGCTTGTGAGGCGGGCTGTGAGGTCGTTGAA
ACAAGGTGGGGGGCATGGTGGGCGGCAAGAACCCAAGGTCTTGAGGCCTTCGCTAATGCGGGAAAGCTCT
TATTCGGGTGAGATGGGCTGGGGCACCATCTGGGGACCCTGACGTGAAGTTTGTCACTGACTGGAGAACT
CGGTTTGTCGTCTGTTGCGGGGGCGGCAGTTATGGCGGTGCCGTTGGGCAGTGCACCCGTACCTTTGGGA
GCGCGCGCCCTCGTCGTGTCGTGACGTCACCCGTTCTGTTGGCTTATAATGCAGGGTGGGGCCACCTGCC
GGTAGGTGTGCGGTAGGCTTTTCTCCGTCGCAGGACGCAGGGTTCGGGCCTAGGGTAGGCTCTCCTGAAT
CGACAGGCGCCGGACCTCTGGTGAGGGGAGGGATAAGTGAGGCGTCAGTTTCTTTGGTCGGTTTTATGTA
CCTATCTTCTTAAGTAGCTGAAGCTCCGGTTTTGAACTATGCGCTCGGGGTTGGCGAGTGTGTTTTGTGA
AGTTTTTTAGGCACCTTTTGAAATGTAATCATTTGGGTCAATATGTAATTTTCAGTGTTAGACTAGTAAA
TTGTCCGCTAAATTCTGGCCGTTTTTGGCTTTTTTGTTAGACGAAGCTTGGGCCCGGGATCCATGGTGAG
CAAGGGCGAGGAGCTGTTCACCGGGGTGGTGCCCATCCTGGTCGAGCTGGACGGCGACGTAAACGGCCAC
AAGTTCAGCGTGTCCGGCGAGGGCGAGGGCGATGCCACCTACGGCAAGCTGACCCTGAAGTTCATCTGCA
CCACCGGCAAGCTGCCCGTGCCCTGGCCCACCCTCGTGACCACCCTGTCCTGGGGCGTGCAGTGCTTCGC
CCGCTACCCCGACCACATGAAGCAGCACGACTTCTTCAAGTCCGCCATGCCCGAAGGCTACGTCCAGGAG
CGCACCATCTTCTTCAAGGACGACGGCAACTACAAGACCCGCGCCGAGGTGAAGTTCGAGGGCGACACCC
TGGTGAACCGCATCGAGCTGAAGGGCATCGACTTCAAGGAGGACGGCAACATCCTGGGGCACAAGCTGGA
GTACAACTACATCAGCGACAACGTCTATATCACCGCCGACAAGCAGAAGAACGGCATCAAGGCCAACTTC
AAGATCCGCCACAACATCGAGGACGGCGGCGTGCAGCTCGCCGACCACTACCAGCAGAACACCCCCATCG
GCGACGGCCCCGTGCTGCTGCCCGACAACCACTACCTGAGCACCCAGTCCAAGCTGAGCAAAGACCCCAA
CGAGAAGCGCGATCACATGGTCCTGCTGGAGTTCGTGACCGCCGCCGGGATCACTCTCGGCATGGACGAG
CTGTACAAGTAAGGATCCATTCGATATCAAGCTTATCGATAATCAACCTCTGGATTACAAAATTTGTGAA
AGATTGACTGGTATTCTTAACTATGTTGCTCCTTTTACGCTATGTGGATACGCTGCTTTAATGCCTTTGT
ATCATGCTATTGCTTCCCGTATGGCTTTCATTTTCTCCTCCTTGTATAAATCCTGGTTGCTGTCTCTTTA
TGAGGAGTTGTGGCCCGTTGTCAGGCAACGTGGCGTGGTGTGCACTGTGTTTGCTGACGCAACCCCCACT
GGTTGGGGCATTGCCACCACCTGTCAGCTCCTTTCCGGGACTTTCGCTTTCCCCCTCCCTATTGCCACGG
CGGAACTCATCGCCGCCTGCCTTGCCCGCTGCTGGACAGGGGCTCGGCTGTTGGGCACTGACAATTCCGT
GGTGTTGTCGGGGAAATCATCGTCCTTTCCTTGGCTGCTCGCCTGTGTTGCCACCTGGATTCTGCGCGGG
ACGTCCTTCTGCTACGTCCCTTCGGCCCTCAATCCAGCGGACCTTCCTTCCCGCGGCCTGCTGCCGGCTC
TGCGGCCTCTTCCGCGTCTTCGCCTTCGCCCTCAGACGAGTCGGATCTCCCTTTGGGCCGCCTCCCCGCA
TCGATACCGTCGACCTCGAGACCTAGAAAAACATGGAGCAATCACAAGTAGCAATACAGCAGCTACCAAT
GCTGATTGTGCCTGGCTAGAAGCACAAGAGGAGGAGGAGGTGGGTTTTCCAGTCACACCTCAGGTACCTT
TAAGACCAATGACTTACAAGGCAGCTGTAGATCTTAGCCACTTTTTAAAAGAAAAGGGGGGACTGGAAGG
GCTAATTCACTCCCAACGAAGACAAGATATCCTTGATCTGTGGATCTACCACACACAAGGCTACTTCCCT
GATTGGCAGAACTACACACCAGGGCCAGGGATCAGATATCCACTGACCTTTGGATGGTGCTACAAGCTAG
TACCAGTTGAGCAAGAGAAGGTAGAAGAAGCCAATGAAGGAGAGAACACCCGCTTGTTACACCCTGTGAG
CCTGCATGGGATGGATGACCCGGAGAGAGAAGTATTAGAGTGGAGGTTTGACAGCCGCCTAGCATTTCAT
CACATGGCCCGAGAGCTGCATCCGGACTGTACTGGGTCTCTCTGGTTAGACCAGATCTGAGCCTGGGAGC
TCTCTGGCTAACTAGGGAACCCACTGCTTAAGCCTCAATAAAGCTTGCCTTGAGTGCTTCAAGTAGTGTG
TGCCCGTCTGTTGTGTGACTCTGGTAACTAGAGATCCCTCAGACCCTTTTAGTCAGTGTGGAAAATCTCT
AGCAGGGCCCGTTTAAACCCGCTGATCAGCCTCGACTGTGCCTTCTAGTTGCCAGCCATCTGTTGTTTGC
CCCTCCCCCGTGCCTTCCTTGACCCTGGAAGGTGCCACTCCCACTGTCCTTTCCTAATAAAATGAGGAAA
TTGCATCGCATTGTCTGAGTAGGTGTCATTCTATTCTGGGGGGTGGGGTGGGGCAGGACAGCAAGGGGGA
GGATTGGGAAGACAATAGCAGGCATGTGAGCAAAAGGCCAGCAAAAGGCCAGGAACCGTAAAAAGGCCGC
GTTGCTGGCGTTTTTCCATAGGCTCCGCCCCCCTGACGAGCATCACAAAAATCGACGCTCAAGTCAGAGG
TGGCGAAACCCGACAGGACTATAAAGATACCAGGCGTTTCCCCCTGGAAGCTCCCTCGTGCGCTCTCCTG
TTCCGACCCTGCCGCTTACCGGATACCTGTCCGCCTTTCTCCCTTCGGGAAGCGTGGCGCTTTCTCATAG
CTCACGCTGTAGGTATCTCAGTTCGGTGTAGGTCGTTCGCTCCAAGCTGGGCTGTGTGCACGAACCCCCC
GTTCAGCCCGACCGCTGCGCCTTATCCGGTAACTATCGTCTTGAGTCCAACCCGGTAAGACACGACTTAT
CGCCACTGGCAGCAGCCACTGGTAACAGGATTAGCAGAGCGAGGTATGTAGGCGGTGCTACAGAGTTCTT
GAAGTGGTGGCCTAACTACGGCTACACTAGAAGAACAGTATTTGGTATCTGCGCTCTGCTGAAGCCAGTT
ACCTTCGGAAAAAGAGTTGGTAGCTCTTGATCCGGCAAACAAACCACCGCTGGTAGCGGTGGTTTTTTTG
TTTGCAAGCAGCAGATTACGCGCAGAAAAAAAGGATCTCAAGAAGATCCTTTGATCTTTTCTACGGGGTC
TGACGCTCAGTGGAACGAAAACTCACGTTAAGGGATTTTGGTCATGAGATTATCAAAAAGGATCTTCACC
TAGATCCTTTTAAATTAAAAATGAAGTTTTAAATCAATCTAAAGTATATATGAGTAAACTTGGTCTGACA
GTTACCAATGCTTAATCAGTGAGGCACCTATCTCAGCGATCTGTCTATTTCGTTCATCCATAGTTGCCTG
ACTCCCCGTCGTGTAGATAACTACGATACGGGAGGGCTTACCATCTGGCCCCAGTGCTGCAATGATACCG
CGAGACCCACGCTCACCGGCTCCAGATTTATCAGCAATAAACCAGCCAGCCGGAAGGGCCGAGCGCAGAA
GTGGTCCTGCAACTTTATCCGCCTCCATCCAGTCTATTAATTGTTGCCGGGAAGCTAGAGTAAGTAGTTC
GCCAGTTAATAGTTTGCGCAACGTTGTTGCCATTGCTACAGGCATCGTGGTGTCACGCTCGTCGTTTGGT
ATGGCTTCATTCAGCTCCGGTTCCCAACGATCAAGGCGAGTTACATGATCCCCCATGTTGTGCAAAAAAG
CGGTTAGCTCCTTCGGTCCTCCGATCGTTGTCAGAAGTAAGTTGGCCGCAGTGTTATCACTCATGGTTAT
GGCAGCACTGCATAATTCTCTTACTGTCATGCCATCCGTAAGATGCTTTTCTGTGACTGGTGAGTACTCA
ACCAAGTCATTCTGAGAATAGTGTATGCGGCGACCGAGTTGCTCTTGCCCGGCGTCAATACGGGATAATA
CCGCGCCACATAGCAGAACTTTAAAAGTGCTCATCATTGGAAAACGTTCTTCGGGGCGAAAACTCTCAAG
GATCTTACCGCTGTTGAGATCCAGTTCGATGTAACCCACTCGTGCACCCAACTGATCTTCAGCATCTTTT
ACTTTCACCAGCGTTTCTGGGTGAGCAAAAACAGGAAGGCAAAATGCCGCAAAAAAGGGAATAAGGGCGA
CACGGAAATGTTGAATACTCATACTCTTCCTTTTTCAATATTATTGAAGCATTTATCAGGGTTATTGTCT
CATGAGCGGATACATATTTGAATGTATTTAGAAAAATAAACAAATAGGGGTTCCGCGCACATTTCCCCGA
AAAGTGCCACCTGACGTCGACGGATC
